Addgene plasmid #81815: pDONR223_DNASE2_WT
Purpose: Gateway Donor vector containing DNASE2 , part of the Target Accelerator Plasmid Collection.
Depositing lab: Jesse Boehm & William Hahn & David Root. Depositing organization: Broad Institute. Publication: Systematic Functional Interrogation of Rare Cancer Variants Identifies Oncogenic Alleles. Kim E, Ilic N, Shrestha Y, Zou L, Kamburov A, Zhu C, Yang X, Lubonja R, Tran N, Nguyen C, Lawrence MS, Piccioni F, Bagul M, Doench JG, Chouinard CR, Wu X, Hogstrom L, Natoli T, Tamayo P, Horn H, Corsello SM, Lage K, Root DE, Subramanian A, Golub TR, Getz G, Boehm JS, Hahn WC. Cancer Discov. 2016 Jul;6(7):714-26. doi: 10.1158/2159-8290.CD-16-0160. Epub 2016 May 4. PubMed 27147599.
Backbone
  Vector backbone: pDONR223
  Backbone manufacturer: Invitrogen
  Backbone size w/o insert (bp): 2790
  Vector type: Gateway Entry vector
Growth in bacteria
  Bacterial resistance: Spectinomycin, 50 μg/mL
  Growth temperature: 37°C
  Growth strain: DH5alpha
  Copy number: High Copy
Gene/Insert
  Gene/Insert name: DNASE2 (alt name: NM_001375.2)
  Species: H. sapiens (human)
  Mutation: WT
  Entrez Gene: DNASE2 (a.k.a. DNASE2A, DNL, DNL2)
  Promoter: None
  Cloning method: Gateway Cloning
  Sequencing primers: 5′ M13pUC-fwd; 3′ M13-Rev
Terms and licenses: Academic/Nonprofit Terms; Industry Terms: Not Available to Industry
Depositor comments: Closed state: stop codon immediately follows insert
How to cite: pDONR223_DNASE2_WT was a gift from Jesse Boehm & William Hahn & David Root (Addgene plasmid # 81815 ; http://n2t.net/addgene:81815 ; RRID:Addgene_81815)
