[The description below was written by a language model from this plasmid's Addgene catalogue record and pLannotate feature annotations shown in this document.]
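Description:
pDONR223_DNASE2_WT is a Gateway entry clone built on the Invitrogen pDONR223 backbone, carrying the wild-type human DNASE2 open reading frame (reference transcript NM_001375.2). It belongs to the Target Accelerator Plasmid Collection, a set of wild-type and variant ORFs assembled for systematic functional testing of cancer-associated alleles. The plasmid is maintained in E. coli at high copy through a ColE1/pUC-type origin. It is selected with spectinomycin via the aadA aminoglycoside adenylyltransferase gene (SmR), which lies downstream of a fragment of the class 1 integron Pc promoter. The sequenced record is 3,876 nt, consistent with the 2,790 bp backbone plus the insert.

The DNASE2 coding sequence is annotated at about 1.08 kb. It encodes the acid deoxyribonuclease that degrades double-stranded DNA under acidic conditions, including nuclear DNA from apoptotic cells and from erythroid precursors. The ORF is flanked on each side by an attL recombination site. The automated annotation labels both as attL3, so the exact site variants should not be inferred from the table alone. These sites allow the ORF to be moved by an LR Clonase reaction into any compatible destination vector. The clone is in the "closed" configuration, with a stop codon directly after the ORF, so it yields native or N-terminally tagged protein but not C-terminal fusions.

No promoter drives the insert in this vector, so expression depends on the destination vector. The rrnB T1 and T2 terminators upstream insulate the cassette from read-through transcription, and a T7 promoter lies beyond the 3′ attL site, pointing back toward the insert. Short lacI, lacZα and GmR fragments appear to be non-functional backbone remnants.
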