Features (pLannotate 1.2.2; 12 found; start..end, strand, type, name):
    121..213     +  CDS            lacI (fragment): lac repressor; lacI; The lac repressor binds to the lac operator to inhibit transcription in E. coli. This inhibition can be relieved by adding lactose or isopropyl-β-D-thiogalactopyranoside (IPTG).
    268..295     -  terminator     rrnB T2 terminator: transcription terminator T2 from the E. coli rrnB gene
    427..470     +  terminator     rrnB T1 terminator: Escherichia coli rrnB; transcription terminator T1 from the E. coli rrnB gene
    517..553     -  CDS            lacZα (fragment): LacZα fragment of β-galactosidase; lacZ fragment
    570..665     +  protein_bind   attL3: mutant version of attL; recombination site for the Gateway® LR reaction LR Clonase™
    671..1750    +  CDS            DNASE2: DNS2A_HUMAN - Also known as DNASE2A, DNL2. Experimental evidence at protein level: Swiss-Prot protein existence level 1. Hydrolyzes DNA under acidic conditions with a preference for double-stranded DNA. Plays a major role in the degradation of nuclear DNA in cellular apoptosis during development. Necessary for proper fetal development and for definitive erythropoiesis in fetal liver, where it degrades nuclear DNA expelled from erythroid precursor cells. From Homo sapiens (Human).
   1758..1853    -  protein_bind   attL3: mutant version of attL; recombination site for the Gateway® LR reaction LR Clonase™
   1872..1890    -  promoter       T7 promoter: promoter for bacteriophage T7 RNA polymerase
   2080..2103    +  promoter       Pc promoter (fragment): intI1 (promoter lies within the coding sequence); class 1 integron promoter
   2279..2335    +  CDS            GmR (fragment): gentamycin acetyltransferase; aacC1; confers resistance to gentamycin
   2342..3133    +  CDS            SmR: aminoglycoside adenylyltransferase (Murphy, 1985); aadA; confers resistance to spectinomycin and streptomycin
   3226..3814    +  rep_origin     ori: high-copy-number ColE1/pMB1/pBR322/pUC origin of replication
>Addgene plasmid #81815 | pDONR223_DNASE2_WT | addgene full sequence | sequence record 169239 | Addgene NGS Result
CTTTCCTGCGTTATCCCCTGATTCTGTGGATAACCGTATTACCGCCTTTGAGTGAGCTGATACCGCTCGC
CGCAGCCGAACGACCGAGCGCAGCGAGTCAGTGAGCGAGGAAGCGGAAGAGCGCCCAATACGCAAACCGC
CTCTCCCCGCGCGTTGGCCGATTCATTAATGCAGCTGGCACGACAGGTTTCCCGACTGGAAAGCGGGCAG
TGAGCGCAACGCAATTAATACGCGTACCGCTAGCCAGGAAGAGTTTGTAGAAACGCAAAAAGGCCATCCG
TCAGGATGGCCTTCTGCTTAGTTTGATGCCTGGCAGTTTATGGCGGGCGTCCTGCCCGCCACCCTCCGGG
CCGTTGCTTCACAACGTTCAAATCCGCTCCCGGCGGATTTGTCCTACTCAGGAGAGCGTTCACCGACAAA
CAACAGATAAAACGAAAGGCCCAGTCTTCCGACTGAGCCTTTCGTTTTATTTGATGCCTGGCAGTTCCCT
ACTCTCGCGTTAACGCTAGCATGGATGTTTTCCCAGTCACGACGTTGTAAAACGACGGCCAGTCTTAAGC
TCGGGCCCCAAATAATGATTTTATTTTGACTGATAGTGACCTGTTCGTTGCAACAAATTGATGAGCAATG
CTTTTTTATAATGCCAACTTTGTACAAAAAAGTTGGCACCATGATCCCGCTGCTGCTGGCAGCGCTGCTG
TGCGTCCCCGCCGGGGCCCTGACCTGCTACGGGGACTCCGGGCAGCCTGTAGACTGGTTCGTGGTCTACA
AGCTGCCAGCTCTTAGAGGGTCCGGGGAGGCGGCGCAGAGAGGGCTGCAGTACAAGTATCTGGACGAGAG
CTCCGGAGGCTGGCGGGACGGCAGGGCACTCATCAACAGCCCGGAGGGGGCCGTGGGCCGAAGCCTGCAG
CCGCTGTACCGGAGCAACACCAGCCAGCTCGCCTTCCTGCTCTACAATGACCAACCGCCTCAACCCAGCA
AGGCTCAGGACTCTTCCATGCGTGGGCACACGAAGGGTGTCCTGCTCCTTGACCACGATGGGGGCTTCTG
GCTGGTCCACAGTGTACCTAACTTCCCTCCACCGGCCTCCTCTGCTGCATACAGCTGGCCTCATAGCGCC
TGTACCTACGGGCAGACCCTGCTCTGTGTGTCTTTTCCCTTCGCTCAGTTCTCGAAGATGGGCAAGCAGC
TGACCTACACCTACCCCTGGGTCTATAACTACCAGCTGGAAGGGATCTTTGCCCAGGAATTCCCCGACTT
GGAGAATGTGGTCAAGGGCCACCACGTTAGCCAAGAACCCTGGAACAGCAGCATCACACTCACATCCCAG
GCCGGGGCTGTTTTCCAGAGCTTTGCCAAGTTCAGCAAATTTGGAGATGACCTGTACTCCGGCTGGTTGG
CAGCAGCCCTTGGTACCAACCTGCAGGTCCAGTTCTGGCACAAAACTGTAGGCATCCTGCCCTCTAACTG
CTCGGATATCTGGCAGGTTCTGAATGTGAACCAGATAGCTTTCCCTGGACCAGCCGGCCCAAGCTTCAAC
AGCACAGAGGACCACTCCAAATGGTGCGTGTCCCCAAAAGGGCCCTGGACCTGCGTGGGTGACATGAATC
GGAACCAGGGAGAGGAGCAACGGGGTGGGGGCACACTGTGTGCCCAGCTGCCAGCCCTCTGGAAAGCCTT
CCAGCCGCTGGTGAAGAACTACCAGCCCTGTAATGGCATGGCCAGGAAGCCCAGCAGAGCTTATAAGATC
TGATTGCCAACTTTCTTGTACAAAGTTGGCATTATAAGAAAGCATTGCTTATCAATTTGTTGCAACGAAC
AGGTCACTATCAGTCAAAATAAAATCATTATTTGCCATCCAGCTGATATCCCCTATAGTGAGTCGTATTA
CATGGTCATAGCTGTTTCCTGGCAGCTCTGGCCCGTGTCTCAAAATCTCTGATGTTACATTGCACAAGAT
AAAAATATATCATCATGCCTCCTCTAGACCAGCCAGGACAGAAATGCCTCGACTTCGCTGCTACCCAAGG
TTGCCGGGTGACGCACACCGTGGAAACGGATGAAGGCACGAACCCAGTGGACATAAGCCTGTTCGGTTCG
TAAGCTGTAATGCAAGTAGCGTATGCGCTCACGCAACTGGTCCAGAACCTTGACCGAACGCAGCGGTGGT
AACGGCGCAGTGGCGGTTTTCATGGCTTGTTATGACTGTTTTTTTGGGGTACAGTCTATGCCTCGGGCAT
CCAAGCAGCAAGCGCGTTACGCCGTGGGTCGATGTTTGATGTTATGGAGCAGCAACGATGTTACGCAGCA
GGGCAGTCGCCCTAAAACAAAGTTAAACATTATGAGGGAAGCGGTGATCGCCGAAGTATCGACTCAACTA
TCAGAGGTAGTTGGCGTCATCGAGCGCCATCTCGAACCGACGTTGCTGGCCGTACATTTGTACGGCTCCG
CAGTGGATGGCGGCCTGAAGCCACACAGTGATATTGATTTGCTGGTTACGGTGACCGTAAGGCTTGATGA
AACAACGCGGCGAGCTTTGATCAACGACCTTTTGGAAACTTCGGCTTCCCCTGGAGAGAGCGAGATTCTC
CGCGCTGTAGAAGTCACCATTGTTGTGCACGACGACATCATTCCGTGGCGTTATCCAGCTAAGCGCGAAC
TGCAATTTGGAGAATGGCAGCGCAATGACATTCTTGCAGGTATCTTCGAGCCAGCCACGATCGACATTGA
TCTGGCTATCTTGCTGACAAAAGCAAGAGAACATAGCGTTGCCTTGGTAGGTCCAGCGGCGGAGGAACTC
TTTGATCCGGTTCCTGAACAGGATCTATTTGAGGCGCTAAATGAAACCTTAACGCTATGGAACTCGCCGC
CCGACTGGGCTGGCGATGAGCGAAATGTAGTGCTTACGTTGTCCCGCATTTGGTACAGCGCAGTAACCGG
CAAAATCGCGCCGAAGGATGTCGCTGCCGACTGGGCAATGGAGCGCCTGCCGGCCCAGTATCAGCCCGTC
ATACTTGAAGCTAGACAGGCTTATCTTGGACAAGAAGAAGATCGCTTGGCCTCGCGCGCAGATCAGTTGG
AAGAATTTGTCCACTACGTGAAAGGCGAGATCACCAAGGTAGTCGGCAAATAACCCTCGAGCCACCCATG
ACCAAAATCCCTTAACGTGAGTTACGCGTCGTTCCACTGAGCGTCAGACCCCGTAGAAAAGATCAAAGGA
TCTTCTTGAGATCCTTTTTTTCTGCGCGTAATCTGCTGCTTGCAAACAAAAAAACCACCGCTACCAGCGG
TGGTTTGTTTGCCGGATCAAGAGCTACCAACTCTTTTTCCGAAGGTAACTGGCTTCAGCAGAGCGCAGAT
ACCAAATACTGTTCTTCTAGTGTAGCCGTAGTTAGGCCACCACTTCAAGAACTCTGTAGCACCGCCTACA
TACCTCGCTCTGCTAATCCTGTTACCAGTGGCTGCTGCCAGTGGCGATAAGTCGTGTCTTACCGGGTTGG
ACTCAAGACGATAGTTACCGGATAAGGCGCAGCGGTCGGGCTGAACGGGGGGTTCGTGCACACAGCCCAG
CTTGGAGCGAACGACCTACACCGAACTGAGATACCTACAGCGTGAGCTATGAGAAAGCGCCACGCTTCCC
GAAGGGAGAAAGGCGGACAGGTATCCGGTAAGCGGCAGGGTCGGAACAGGAGAGCGCACGAGGGAGCTTC
CAGGGGGAAACGCCTGGTATCTTTATAGTCCTGTCGGGTTTCGCCACCTCTGACTTGAGCGTCGATTTTT
GTGATGCTCGTCAGGGGGGCGGAGCCTATGGAAAAACGCCAGCAACGCGGCCTTTTTACGGTTCCTGGCC
TTTTGCTGGCCTTTTGCTCACATGTT
