>Addgene plasmid #81815 | pDONR223_DNASE2_WT | depositor partial sequence | sequence record 155134 | Insert sequence
ATGATCCCGCTGCTGCTGGCAGCGCTGCTGTGCGTCCCCGCCGGGGCCCTGACCTGCTACGGGGACTCCG
GGCAGCCTGTAGACTGGTTCGTGGTCTACAAGCTGCCAGCTCTTAGAGGGTCCGGGGAGGCGGCGCAGAG
AGGGCTGCAGTACAAGTATCTGGACGAGAGCTCCGGAGGCTGGCGGGACGGCAGGGCACTCATCAACAGC
CCGGAGGGGGCCGTGGGCCGAAGCCTGCAGCCGCTGTACCGGAGCAACACCAGCCAGCTCGCCTTCCTGC
TCTACAATGACCAACCGCCTCAACCCAGCAAGGCTCAGGACTCTTCCATGCGTGGGCACACGAAGGGTGT
CCTGCTCCTTGACCACGATGGGGGCTTCTGGCTGGTCCACAGTGTACCTAACTTCCCTCCACCGGCCTCC
TCTGCTGCATACAGCTGGCCTCATAGCGCCTGTACCTACGGGCAGACCCTGCTCTGTGTGTCTTTTCCCT
TCGCTCAGTTCTCGAAGATGGGCAAGCAGCTGACCTACACCTACCCCTGGGTCTATAACTACCAGCTGGA
AGGGATCTTTGCCCAGGAATTCCCCGACTTGGAGAATGTGGTCAAGGGCCACCACGTTAGCCAAGAACCC
TGGAACAGCAGCATCACACTCACATCCCAGGCCGGGGCTGTTTTCCAGAGCTTTGCCAAGTTCAGCAAAT
TTGGAGATGACCTGTACTCCGGCTGGTTGGCAGCAGCCCTTGGTACCAACCTGCAGGTCCAGTTCTGGCA
CAAAACTGTAGGCATCCTGCCCTCTAACTGCTCGGATATCTGGCAGGTTCTGAATGTGAACCAGATAGCT
TTCCCTGGACCAGCCGGCCCAAGCTTCAACAGCACAGAGGACCACTCCAAATGGTGCGTGTCCCCAAAAG
GGCCCTGGACCTGCGTGGGTGACATGAATCGGAACCAGGGAGAGGAGCAACGGGGTGGGGGCACACTGTG
TGCCCAGCTGCCAGCCCTCTGGAAAGCCTTCCAGCCGCTGGTGAAGAACTACCAGCCCTGTAATGGCATG
GCCAGGAAGCCCAGCAGAGCTTATAAGATC
