>Addgene plasmid #81815 | pDONR223_DNASE2_WT | addgene partial sequence | sequence record 160798 | M13-F20 5'-TGTAAAACGACGGCCAGT-3'
TTTTATTTTGACTGATAGTGACCTGTTCGTTGCAACAAATTGATGAGCAATGCTTTTTTATAATGCCAAC
TTTGTACAAAAAAGTTGGCACCATGATCCCGCTGCTGCTGGCAGCGCTGCTGTGCGTCCCCGCCGGGGCC
CTGACCTGCTACGGGGACTCCGGGCAGCCTGTAGACTGGTTCGTGGTCTACAAGCTGCCAGCTCTTAGAG
GGTCCGGGGAGGCGGCGCAGAGAGGGCTGCAGTACAAGTATCTGGACGAGAGCTCCGGAGGCTGGCGGGA
CGGCAGGGCACTCATCAACAGCCCGGAGGGGGCCGTGGGCCGAAGCCTGCAGCCGCTGTACCGGAGCAAC
ACCAGCCAGCTCGCCTTCCTGCTCTACAATGACCAACCGCCTCAACCCAGCAAGGCTCAGGACTCTTCCA
TGCGTGGGCACACGAAGGGTGTCCTGCTCCTTGACCACGATGGGGGCTTCTGGCTGGTCCACAGTGTACC
TAACTTCCCTCCACCGGCCTCCTCTGCTGCATACAGCTGGCCTCATAGCGCCTGTACCTACGGGCAGACC
CTGCTCTGTGTGTCTTTTCCCTTCGCTCAGTTCTCGAAGATGGGCAAGCAGCTGACCTACACCTACCCCT
GGGTCTATAACTACCAGCTGGAAGGGATCTTTGCCCAGGAATTCCCCGACTTGGAGAATGTGGTCAAGGG
CCACCACGTTAGCCAAGAACCCTGGAACAGCAGCATCACACTCACATCCCAGGCCGGGGCTGTTTTCCAG
AGCTTTGCCAAGTTCAGCAAATTTGGAGATGACCTGTACTCCGGCTGGTTGGCAGCAGCCCTTGGTACCA
ACCTGCAGGTCCAGTTCTGGCACAAAACTGTAGGCATCCTGCCCTCTAACTGCTCGGATATCTGGCAGGT
TCTGAATGTGAACCAGATAGCTTTCCCTGGACCAGCCGGCCCAAGCTTCAACAGCACAGAGGACCA
